Addgene plasmid #54194: mEmerald-MyosinIIC-C-18
Purpose: Localization: Cytoskeleton, Excitation: 487, Emission: 509
Depositing lab: Michael Davidson. Depositing organization: Florida State University, Tallahassee. Publication: NMII forms a contractile transcellular sarcomeric network to regulate apical cell junctions and tissue geometry. Ebrahim S, Fujita T, Millis BA, Kozin E, Ma X, Kawamoto S, Baird MA, Davidson M, Yonemura S, Hisa Y, Conti MA, Adelstein RS, Sakaguchi H, Kachar B. Curr Biol. 2013 Apr 22;23(8):731-6. doi: 10.1016/j.cub.2013.03.039. Epub 2013 Apr 4. PubMed 23562268.
Backbone
  Vector backbone: mEmerald-C1
  Backbone size w/o insert (bp): 4750
  Vector type: Mammalian Expression
  Selectable markers: Neomycin (select with G418)
Growth in bacteria
  Bacterial resistance: Kanamycin, 50 μg/mL
  Growth temperature: 37°C
  Growth strain: DH5alpha
  Copy number: High Copy
Gene/Insert
  Gene/Insert name: MyosinIIC (alt name: NM_001271540)
  Species: M. musculus (mouse)
  Promoter: CMV
  Tag / fusion protein: mEmerald (N terminal on backbone)
  Cloning method: Unknown
  Sequencing primers: 5′ CMV-F; 3′ SV40pA-R
Terms and licenses: Academic/Nonprofit Terms; Industry Terms
Depositor comments: . Excitation = 487; Emission = 509. Localization data: Cytoskeleton
How to cite: mEmerald-MyosinIIC-C-18 was a gift from Michael Davidson (Addgene plasmid # 54194 ; http://n2t.net/addgene:54194 ; RRID:Addgene_54194)
