[The description below was written by a language model from this plasmid's Addgene catalogue record.]
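Description:
mEmerald-MyosinIIC-C-18 is a mammalian expression plasmid built on the mEmerald-C1 backbone (about 4.75 kb without insert), designed to produce a fluorescently labelled form of mouse non-muscle myosin IIC in cultured cells. It is maintained as a high-copy plasmid in E. coli under kanamycin selection, and it carries a neomycin resistance marker so that transfected mammalian cells can be selected with G418. No feature table is provided, so the origin of replication and other backbone elements are not itemised. The listed 3′ sequencing primer does suggest an SV40 polyadenylation signal downstream of the coding region.

The payload is the Mus musculus MyosinIIC coding sequence, expressed from the strong constitutive CMV promoter. The fluorescent protein mEmerald, a bright green GFP derivative with excitation at 487 nm and emission at 509 nm, is supplied by the backbone and sits at the N terminus of the fusion, with the myosin cloned downstream of it in the C1-style arrangement. The "18" in the name probably denotes the length of the linker between the two partners, but the record does not say this, and neither the cloning method nor the insert size is recorded.

The fusion is catalogued as a cytoskeleton localization marker. It is suited to live- or fixed-cell fluorescence imaging of myosin IIC distribution and dynamics within actomyosin structures. The associated publication concerns non-muscle myosin II forming a contractile, sarcomere-like network at apical cell junctions, which is consistent with using the construct to visualise this isoform in epithelial cells.
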