>Addgene plasmid #54194 | mEmerald-MyosinIIC-C-18 | depositor partial sequence | sequence record 84343 | insert sequence
ATCCGCTAGCGCTACCGGTCGCCACCATGGTGAGCAAGGGCGAGGAGCTGTTCACCGGGGTGGTGCCCAT
CCTGGTCGAGCTGGACGGCGACGTAAACGGCCACAAGTTCAGCGTGTCCGGCGAGGGCGAGGGCGATGCC
ACCTACGGCAAGCTGACCCTGAAGTTCATCTGCACCACCGGCAAGCTGCCCGTGCCCTGGCCCACCCTCG
TGACCACCTTGACCTACGGCGTGCAGTGCTTCGCCCGCTACCCCGACCACATGAAGCAGCACGACTTCTT
CAAGTCCGCCATGCCCGAAGGCTACGTCCAGGAGCGCACCATCTTCTTCAAGGACGACGGCAACTACAAG
ACCCGCGCCGAGGTGAAGTTCGAGGGCGACACCCTGGTGAACCGCATCGAGCTGAAGGGCATCGACTTCA
AGGAGGACGGCAACATCCTGGGGCACAAGCTGGAGTACAACTACAACAGCCACAAGGTCTATATCACCGC
CGACAAGCAGAAGAACGGCATCAAGGTGAACTTCAAGACCCGCCACAACATCGAGGACGGCAGCGTGCAG
CTCGCCGACCACTACCAGCAGAACACCCCCATCGGCGACGGCCCCGTGCTGCTGCCCGACAACCACTACC
TGAGCACCCAGTCCAAGCTGAGCAAAGACCCCAACGAGAAGCGCGATCACATGGTCCTGCTGGAGTTCGT
GACCGCCGCCGGGATCACTCTCGGCATGGACGAGCTGTACAAGTCCGGAAGCGGCGGTGGAGGCAGCGCA
TCCGGCGGGAGCGGTGGATCCAGCGGGGCTGCAGTGACCATGTCCGTGTCTGGGAGGAAGGTAGCCTCCA
GGCCAGGCCCGGTGCCTGAGGCAGCCCAATCGTTCCTCTACGCGCCCCGGACGCCAAATGTAGGTGGCCC
TGGAGGGCCACAGGTGGAGTGGACAGCCCGGCGCATGGTGTGGGTGCCCTCGGAACTGCATGGGTTCGAG
GCAGCAGCCCTGCGGGATGAAGGGGAGGAGGAGGCAGAAGTGGAGCTGGCGGAGAGTGGGCGCCGCCTGC
GGCTGCCCAGGGACCAGATCCAGCGCATGAACCCACCCAAGTTCAGCAAGGCAGAAGATATGGCTGAGCT
CACCTGCCTCAACGAGGCCTCGGTCCTGCACAACCTGCGAGAACGCTACTACTCCGGGCTCATTTATACC
TACTCTGGCCTCTTCTGTGTGGTCATTAACCCATACAAGCAGCTGCCCATCTACACGGAGGCCATTGTTG
AAATGTACCGGGGCAAGAAGCGCCATGAGGTGCCACCTCACGTGTATGCTGTGACGGAGGGCGCGTACCG
CAGCATGCTTCAGGATCGTGAGGATCAATCCATTCTCTGCACGGGAGAGTCTGGCGCTGGGAAGACGGAG
AACACCAAGAAGGTCATCCAGTACCTGGCCCATGTGGCATCATCTCCAAAGGGCAGGAAGGAGCCTGGTG
TCCCTGCCTCCGTCAGCACCATGTCTTATGGGGAGCTAGAGCGTCAGCTTCTTCAAGCCAACCCCATCCT
AGAGGCCTTTGGCAATGCCAAGACAGTGAAGAACGACAACTCTTCCCGATTTGGCAAATTCATCCGCATC
AACTTTGATATTGCTGGCTACATCGTGGGAGCAAACATCGAGACCTATCTGTTGGAGAAGTCCCGGGCCA
TCAGACAGGCCAAGGATGAATGCAGCTTCCATATCTTCTACCAGCTGCTAGGGGGCGCTGGGGAGCAGCT
AAAAGCTGACCTCCTTCTGGAGCCCTGTTCCCATTATCGCTTCCTGACCAATGGGCCCTCATCGTCCCCG
GGCCAGGAGCGTGAGTTATTCCAGGAGACCCTGGAGTCCCTGCGTGTGCTGGGCCTCCTCCCAGAAGAGA
TCACTGCCATGCTGCGCACTGTCTCTGCTGTCCTCCAGTTTGGCAACATTGTCCTGAAGAAAGAGCGCAA
TACGGACCAAGCCACCATGCCTGACAACACAGCTGCCCAGAAGCTTTGCCGCCTCTTGGGACTCGGAGTG
ACCGACTTCTCCAGAGCCCTTCTCACACCCCGCATCAAAGTGGGCCGAGATTATGTTCAGAAAGCACAAA
CCAAGGAGCAGGCTGACTTTGCGCTGGAGGCTCTGGCCAAAGCTACCTATGAGCGCCTGTTCCGCTGGCT
GGTTCTGCGGCTCAACCGTGCCCTGGACAGAAGCCCGCGGCAGGGTGCCTCCTTCCTGGGCATCCTGGAC
ATCGCGGGCTTTGAGATCTTCCAGCTGAACTCCTTCGAGCAGCTGTGCATCAACTACACCAACGAGAAGC
TACAGCAGCTATTCAACCACACCATGTTCGTGCTGGAGCAGGAGGAGTACCAGCGAGAGGGCATCCCCTG
GACCTTCCTAGACTTCGGGTTGGACCTGCAACCTTGCATCGACCTCATTGAGCGTCCGGCCAACCCTCCA
GGTCTCCTGGCCCTGCTGGACGAGGAGTGCTGGTTCCCCAAGGCCACGGACAAGTCTTTTGTGGAGAAGG
TCGCCCAGGAGCAGGGCAGCCACCCCAAATTCCAGCGCCCCAGGAACCTGCGAGATCAGGCCGACTTCAG
CGTCCTGCACTACGCCGGCAAGGTTGACTACAAAGCCAGTGAGTGGCTGATGAAGAACATGGACCCACTG
AATGACAATGTGGCCGCCTTGCTTCACCAGAGCACGGATCGTCTCACAGCTGAGATCTGGAAGGATGTGG
AGGGCATCGTGGGGCTGGAGCAAGTAAGCAGCCTTGGAGATGGCCCACCGGGAGGCCGCCCCCGCCGTGG
AATGTTTCGGACTGTGGGGCAGCTCTACAAAGAATCCCTGAGCCGCCTCATGGCCACGCTCAGCAACACC
AACCCTAGTTTTGTCCGCTGCATCGTTCCCAATCATGAGAAGAGGGCTGGAAAGCTGGAGCCGCGCCTGG
TGCTGGACCAACTCCGTTGTAACGGGGTCCTCGAGGGTATACGCATCTGTCGCCAAGGCTTCCCCAACCG
CATCCTCTTCCAGGAGTTCCGACAGCGCTATGAAATCCTCACCCCGAACGCTATTCCCAAGGGCTTCATG
GACGGCAAACAGGCCTGTGAGAAGATGATCCAGGCCCTGGAGCTAGACCCCAACCTGTACCGTGTTGGCC
AAAGCAAGATCTTCTTCCGGGCAGGGGTCCTGGCCCAGCTGGAGGAGGAGCGGGACCTGAAAGTCACCGA
CATCATAGTGTCTTTCCAGGCAGCGGCACGGGGCTACCTGGCCCGTAGGGCTTTCCAGAGACGGCAGCAG
CAGCAGAGTGCTCTGAGGGTGATGCAGAGAAACTGTGCTGCCTACCTCAAGCTCAGGAACTGGCAGTGGT
GGAGGCTGTTCATCAAGGTGAAGCCCCTGCTGCAGGTGACACGGCAGGATGAGGTGCTGCAGGCGCGCGC
CCAGGAGCTGCAGAAAGTTCAGGAGCTGCAGCAGCAGAGCGCTCGTGAAGTGGGGGAACTGCAGGGTCGA
GTGGCACAGCTAGAGGAGGAGCGCACGCGCCTGGCTGAGCAGCTTCGAGCAGAAGCCGAGCTCTGCTCTG
AGGCCGAGGAGACGCGGGCGCGACTGGCTGCCCGGAAGCAGGAGCTGGAGCTGGTGGTGACAGAGCTGGA
GGCACGAGTGGGCGAGGAAGAAGAGTGCAGCCGGCAGCTGCAGAGTGAGAAGAAGAGGCTGCAGCAGCAT
ATCCAGGAGCTAGAGAGCCACCTGGAAGCTGAGGAGGGTGCCCGGCAGAAGCTACAGCTGGAGAAGGTGA
CCACAGAGGCCAAGATGAAGAAATTTGAGGAGGACCTGCTGCTCCTGGAGGACCAGAATTCCAAGCTGAG
CAAGGAGCGGAGGCTGCTGGAGGAGCGGCTGGCTGAGTTCTCCTCACAGGCAGCAGAAGAGGAAGAGAAA
GTCAAAAGTCTCAACAAGCTGAGGCTCAAATATGAAGCCACAATCTCAGACATGGAAGACCGGCTGAAGA
AGGAGGAGAAGGGACGCCAGGAACTAGAGAAGCTGAAGCGACGGCTGGACGGGGAGAGCTCAGAGCTTCA
GGAGCAGATGGTGGAGCAGAAGCAGAGGGCAGAGGAACTGCTCGCACAGCTGGGCCGCAAGGAGGATGAG
CTGCAGGCCGCCCTGCTCAGGGCAGAGGAAGAGGGTGGTGCCCGTGCCCAGTTGCTCAAGTCCCTGCGAG
AGGCACAGGCTGGCCTTGCTGAGGCTCAGGAGGACCTGGAAGCTGAGCGGGTAGCCAGGGCCAAGGCGGA
GAAGCAGCGCCGGGACCTGGGCGAGGAGTTGGAGGCCCTACGTGGGGAGCTCGAGGACACTCTGGATTCC
ACCAACGCCCAGCAGGAGCTGCGGTCCAAGAGGGAGCAGGAGGTGACAGAGCTGAAGAAAGCATTGGAAG
AGGAGTCCCGTGCCCATGAGGTGTCCATGCAGGAGCTGAGACAGAGGCATAGCCAGGCACTGGTGGAGAT
GGCCGAGCAGTTGGAGCAAGCCCGGAGGGGCAAAGGTGTGTGGGAGAAGACTCGGCTATCCCTGGAGGCT
GAGGTGTCCGAGCTGAAGGCCGAGCTGAGCAGCCTGCAGACCTCGAGACAGGAGGGTGAGCAGAAGAGGC
GCCGCCTGGAGTCCCAGCTACAGGAGGTCCAGGGCCGATCCAGTGATTCGGAGCGGGCTCGGTCTGAGGC
TGCTGAGAAGCTGCAGAGAGCCCAGGCGGAACTTGAGAGCGTGTCCACAGCCCTGAGTGAGGCGGAGTCC
AAAGCCATCAGGCTGGGCAAGGAGCTGAGCAGTGCAGAGTCCCAGCTGCATGACACCCAGGAACTGCTTC
AGGAGGAGACCAGGGCAAAGCTGGCCTTGGGGTCCCGTGTGCGTGCCCTAGAGGCCGAGGCGGCGGGGCT
TCGGGAGCAGATGGAAGAGGAGGTGGTTGCCAGGGAACGGGCTGGCCGGGAGCTGCAGAGCACGCAGGCC
CAGCTCTCTGAATGGCGGCGCCGCCAGGAAGAAGAGGCTGCGGTGCTGGAGGCTGGGGAGGAGGCTCGGC
GCCGTGCAGCCCGGGAGGCAGAGACCCTGACCCAGCGCCTGGCAGAAAAGACTGAGGCTGTAGAACGACT
GGAGCGAGCCCGGCGCCGACTGCAGCAGGAGTTGGACGATGCCACTGTGGATCTGGGGCAGCAGAAGCAG
CTCCTGAGCACACTGGAGAAGAAGCAGCGGAAATTTGACCAGCTCCTGGCAGAGGAGAAGGCTGCAGTTC
TACGGGCTGTGGAAGACCGTGAACGGATAGAGGCCGAAGGCCGGGAGCGAGAGGCCCGGGCCCTGTCGCT
GACCCGGGCCCTGGAAGAGGAGCAGGAGGCCCGGGAGGAGCTGGAGAGGCAGAACCGTGCTCTGAGGGCT
GAGCTGGAAGCACTGCTGAGCAGCAAGGATGACGTGGGCAAGAACGTGCACGAGCTGGAGCGAGCCCGTA
AGGCGGCTGAACAGGCAGCCAGTGACCTGCGGACACAGGTGACAGAATTGGAGGATGAGCTGACAGCCGC
AGAGGATGCCAAGCTGCGCCTGGAGGTGACTGTGCAGGCTCTGAAGGCTCAACATGAACGCGACCTGCAG
GGCCGCGATGATGCCGGTGAGGAGAGGCGGAGGCAGCTGGCCAAGCAGCTAAGAGACGCAGAGGTAGAGC
GCGATGAGGAACGGAAGCAGAGGGCACTGGCTATGGCTGCCCGCAAGAAGCTGGAGCTGGAACTGGAGGA
GTTGAAGGCGCAGACATCTGCTGCTGGGCAGGGCAAGGAAGAGGCAGTGAAGCAGCTGAAGAAGATGCAG
GTCCAGATGAAGGAGCTGTGGCGGGAGGTAGAGGAGACGCGTAGCTCCCGCGACGAGATGTTTACCCTGA
GCAGGGAAAATGAGAAGAAGCTCAAGGGGCTGGAAGCTGAGGTGCTGCGTCTGCAAGAGGAACTTGCTGC
CTCAGACCGAGCCCGGAGGCAGGCCCAGCAAGACAGAGACGAGATGGCAGAGGAGGTGGCCAGTGGCAAT
CTTAGCAAGGCAGCCACCCTGGAGGAAAAACGGCAGCTGGAGGGGCGACTGAGCCAGTTGGAAGAGGAGC
TGGAGGAAGAACAGAACAACTCGGAGCTGCTCAAGGACCATTACCGAAAGCTAGTGCTACAGGTCGAGTC
CCTCACCACAGAACTGTCTGCCGAACGAAGTTTCTCAGCCAAGGCCGAGAGTGGACGGCAGCAGCTGGAG
CGGCAGATCCAGGAACTGCGGGCCCGCTTGGGTGAAGAGGATGCTGGAGCCCGAGCCAGGCAGAAAATGC
TGATCGCTGCTCTGGAGTCTAAACTGGCCCAGGCAGAGGAGCAGCTGGAGCAGGAGAGCAGGGAGCGCAT
CCTCTCTGGCAAGCTGGTACGCAGAGCTGAGAAGCGGCTGAAGGAGGTAGTTCTTCAGGTGGATGAAGAG
CGCAGGGTGGCTGACCAGGTCCGGGACCAGCTGGAGAAAAGCAACCTCCGGCTGAAGCAGCTCAAGAGGC
AGCTGGAGGAGGCAGAGGAGGAGGCATCTCGGGCACAGGCTGGTCGGAGGCGGCTGCAGCGGGAGCTGGA
GGACGTCACTGAGTCTGCAGAATCCATGAACCGGGAGGTGACCACGCTGAGGAACAGGCTCCGGCGTGGC
CCACTTACATTCACCACACGGACTGTGCGCCAGGTGTTCCGGCTGGAAGAGGGCGTGGCTTCTGACGAGG
AAGAGGCTGAAGGAGCTGAACCTGGCTCTGCACCAGGCCAGGAGCCGGAGGCTCCGCCCCCTGCCACACC
CCAATGAGGATCCACCGGATCTAGATAACTGATCA
