>Addgene plasmid #54194 | mEmerald-MyosinIIC-C-18 | addgene partial sequence | sequence record 92749 | EGFP-C 5'-CATGGTCCTGCTGGAGTTCGTG-3'
GAGCTGTACAAGTCCGGAAGCGGCGGTGGAGGCAGCGCATCCGGCGGGAGCGGTGGATCCAGCGGGGCTG
CAGTGACCATGTCCGTGTCTGGGAGGAAGGTAGCCTCCAGGCCAGGCCCGGTGCCTGAGGCAGCCCAATC
GTTCCTCTACGCGCCCCGGACGCCAAATGTAGGTGGCCCTGGAGGGCCACAGGTGGAGTGGACAGCCCGG
CGCATGGTGTGGGTGCCCTCGGAACTGCATGGGTTCGAGGCAGCAGCCCTGCGGGATGAAGGGGAGGAGG
AGGCAGAAGTGGAGCTGGCGGAGAGTGGGCGCCGCCTGCGGCTGCCCAGGGACCAGATCCAGCGCATGAA
CCCACCCAAGTTCAGCAAGGCAGAAGATATGGCTGAGCTCACCTGCCTCAACGAGGCCTCGGTCCTGCAC
AACCTGCGAGAACGCTACTACTCCGGGCTCATTTATACCTACTCTGGCCTCTTCTGTGTGGTCATTAACC
CATACAAGCAGCTGCCCATCTACACGGAGGCCATTGTTGAAATGTACCGGGGCAAGAAGCGCCATGAGGT
GCCACCTCACGTGTATGCTGTGACGGAGGGCGCGTACCGCAGCATGCTTCAGGATCGTGAGGATCAATCC
ATTCTCTGCACGGGAGAGTCTGGCGCTGGGAAGACGGAGAACACCAAGAAGGTCATCCAGTACCTGGCCC
ATGTGGCATCATCTCCAAAGGGCAGGAAGGAGCCTGGTGTCCCTGCCTCCGTCAGCACCATGTCTTATGG
GGAGCTAGAGCGTCAGCTTCTTCAAGCCAACCCCATCCTAGAGGCCTTTGGCAATGCCAAGACAGTGAA
